>Addgene plasmid #154751 | pEPYC1CB0512 | depositor full sequence | sequence record 299685 | pEPYC1CB0512 sequence 7076 bps
GCAATTGTCTTCTGCACGAAGTGGTTTAAACTATCAGTGTTTGACAGGATATATTGGCGGGTAAACCTAA
GAGAAAAGAGCGTTTATTAGAATAATCGGATATTTAAAAGGGCGTGAAAAGGTTTATCCGTTCGTCCATT
TGTATGTGCATGCCAACCACAGGGTTCCCCAGATCAGGCGCTGGCTGCTGAACCCCCAGCCGGAACTGAC
CCCACAAGGCCCTAGCGTTTGCAATGCACCAGGTCATCATTGACCCAGGCGTGTTCCACCAGGCCGCTGC
CTCGCAACTCTTCGCAGGCTTCGCCGACCTGCTCGCGCCACTTCTTCACGCGGGTGGAATCCGATCCGCA
CATGAGGCGGAAGGTTTCCAGCTTGAGCGGGTACGGCTCCCGGTGCGAGCTGAAATAGTCGAACATCCGT
CGGGCCGTCGGCGACAGCTTGCGGTACTTCTCCCATATGAATTTCGTGTAGTGGTCGCCAGCAAACAGCA
CGACGATTTCCTCGTCGATCAGGACCTGGCAACGGGACGTTTTCTTGCCACGGTCCAGGACGCGGAAGCG
GTGCAGCAGCGACACCGATTCCAGGTGCCCAACGCGGTCGGACGTGAAGCCCATCGCCGTCGCCTGTAGG
CGCGACAGGCATTCCTCGGCCTTCGTGTAATACCGGCCATTGATCGACCAGCCCAGGTCCTGGCAAAGCT
CGTAGAACGTGAAGGTGATCGGCTCGCCGATAGGGGTGCGCTTCGCGTACTCCAACACCTGCTGCCACAC
CAGTTCGTCATCGTCGGCCCGCAGCTCGACGCCGGTGTAGGTGATCTTCACGTCCTTGTTGACGTGGAAA
ATGACCTTGTTTTGCAGCGCCTCGCGCGGGATTTTCTTGTTGCGCGTGGTGAACAGGGCAGAGCGGGCCG
TGTCGTTTGGCATCGCTCGCATCGTGTCCGGCCACGGCGCAATATCGAACAAGGAAAGCTGCATTTCCTT
GATCTGCTGCTTCGTGTGTTTCAGCAACGCGGCCTGCTTGGCCTCGCTGACCTGTTTTGCCAGGTCCTCG
CCGGCGGTTTTTCGCTTCTTGGTCGTCATAGTTCCTCGCGTGTCGATGGTCATCGACTTCGCCAAACCTG
CCGCCTCCTGTTCAAGACGACGCGAACGCTCCACGGCGGCCGATGGCGCGGGCAGGGCAGGGGGAGCCAG
TTGCACGCTGTCGCGCTCGATCTTGGCCGTAGCTTGCTGGACCATCGAGCCGACGGACTGGAAGGTTTCG
CGGGGCGCACGCATGACGGTGCGGCTTGCGATGGTTTCGGCATCCTCGGCGGAAAACCCCGCGTCGATCA
GTTCTTGCCTGTATGCCTTCCGGTCAAACGTCCGATTCATTCACCCTCCTTGCGGGATTGCCCCGACTCA
CGCCGGGGCAATGTGCCCTTATTCCTGATTTGACCCGCCTGGTGCCTTGGTGTCCAGATAATCCACCTTA
TCGGCAATGAAGTCGGTCCCGTAGACCGTCTGGCCGTCCTTCTCGTACTTGGTATTCCGAATCTTGCCCT
GCACGAATACCAGCGACCCCTTGCCCAAATACTTGCCGTGGGCCTCGGCCTGAGAGCCAAAACACTTGAT
GCGGAAGAAGTCGGTGCGCTCCTGCTTGTCGCCGGCATCGTTGCGCCACATCTAGGATCTGCCAGGAACC
GTAAAAAGGCCGCGTTGCTGGCGTTTTTCCATAGGCTCCGCCCCCCTGACGAGCATCACAAAAATCGACG
CTCAAGTCAGAGGTGGCGAAACCCGACAGGACTATAAAGATACCAGGCGTTTCCCCCTGGAAGCTCCCTC
GTGCGCTCTCCTGTTCCGACCCTGCCGCTTACCGGATACCTGTCCGCCTTTCTCCCTTCGGGAAGCGTGG
CGCTTTCTCATAGCTCACGCTGTAGGTATCTCAGTTCGGTGTAGGTCGTTCGCTCCAAGCTGGGCTGTGT
GCACGAACCCCCCGTTCAGCCCGACCGCTGCGCCTTATCCGGTAACTATCGTCTTGAGTCCAACCCGGTA
AGACACGACTTATCGCCACTGGCAGCAGCCACTGGTAACAGGATTAGCAGAGCGAGGTATGTAGGCGGTG
CTACAGAGTTCTTGAAGTGGTGGCCTAACTACGGCTACACTAGAAGAACAGTATTTGGTATCTGCGCTCT
GCTGAAGCCAGTTACCTTCGGAAAAAGAGTTGGTAGCTCTTGATCCGGCAAACAAACCACCGCTGGTAGC
GGTGGTTTTTTTGTTTGCAAGCAGCAGATTACGCGCAGAAAAAAAGGATCTCAAGAAGATCCTTTGATCT
TTTCTACGGGGTCTGACGCTCAGTGGAACGAAAACTCACGTTAAGGGATTTTGGTCATGAGATTATCAAA
AAGGATCTTCACCTAGATCCTTTTAAATTAAAAATGAAGTTTTAAATCAATCTAAAGTATATATGAGTAA
ACTTGGTCTGACAGTTACCAATGCTTAATCAGTGAGGCACCTATCTCAGCGATCTGTCTATTTCGTTCAT
CCATAGTTGCCTGACTCCCCGTCGTGTAGATAACTACGATACGGGAGGGCTTACCATCTGGCCCCAGTGC
TGCAATGATACCGCGAGAACCACGCTCACCGGCTCCAGATTTATCAGCAATAAACCAGCCAGCCGGAAGG
GCCGAGCGCAGAAGTGGTCCTGCAACTTTATCCGCCTCCATCCAGTCTATTAATTGTTGCCGGGAAGCTA
GAGTAAGTAGTTCGCCAGTTAATAGTTTGCGCAACGTTGTTGCCATTGCTACAGGCATCGTGGTGTCACG
CTCGTCGTTTGGTATGGCTTCATTCAGCTCCGGTTCCCAACGATCAAGGCGAGTTACATGATCCCCCATG
TTGTGCAAAAAAGCGGTTAGCTCCTTCGGTCCTCCGATCGTTGTCAGAAGTAAGTTGGCCGCAGTGTTAT
CACTCATGGTTATGGCAGCACTGCATAATTCTCTTACTGTCATGCCATCCGTAAGATGCTTTTCTGTGAC
TGGTGAGTACTCAACCAAGTCATTCTGAGAATAGTGTATGCGGCGACCGAGTTGCTCTTGCCCGGCGTCA
ATACGGGATAATACCGCGCCACATAGCAGAACTTTAAAAGTGCTCATCATTGGAAAACGTTCTTCGGGGC
GAAAACTCTCAAGGATCTTACCGCTGTTGAGATCCAGTTCGATGTAACCCACTCGTGCACCCAACTGATC
TTCAGCATCTTTTACTTTCACCAGCGTTTCTGGGTGAGCAAAAACAGGAAGGCAAAATGCCGCAAAAAAG
GGAATAAGGGCGACACGGAAATGTTGAATACTCATACTCTTCCTTTTTCAATATTATTGAAGCATTTATC
AAGGTTATTGTCTCATGAGCGGATACATATTTGAATGTATTTAGAAAAATAAACAAATAGGGGTTCCGCG
CACGAATTGGCCAGCGCTGCCATTTTTGGGGTGAGGCCGTTCGCGGCCGAGGGGCGCAGCCCCTGGGGGG
ATGGGAGGCCCGCGTTAGCGGGCCGGGAGGGTTCGAGAAGGGGGGGCACCCCCCTTCGGCGTGCGCGGTC
ACGCGCACAGGGCGCAGCCCTGGTTAAAAACAAGGTTTATAAATATTGGTTTAAAAGCAGGTTAAAAGAC
AGGTTAGCGGTGGCCGAAAAACGGGCGGAAACCCTTGCAAATGCTGGATTTTCTGCCTGTGGACAGCCCC
TCAAATGTCAATAGGTGCGCCCCTCATCTGTCAGCACTCTGCCCCTCAAGTGTCAAGGATCGCGCCCCTC
ATCTGTCAGTAGTCGCGCCCCTCAAGTGTCAATACCGCAGGGCACTTATCCCCAGGCTTGTCCACATCAT
CTGTGGGAAACTCGCGTAAAATCAGGCGTTTTCGCCGATTTGCGAGGCTGGCCAGCTCCACGTCGCCGGC
CGAAATCGAGCCTGCCCCTCATCTGTCAACGCCGCGCCGGGTGAGTCGGCCCCTCAAGTGTCAACGTCCG
CCCCTCATCTGTCAGTGAGGGCCAAGTTTTCCGCGAGGTATCCACAACGCCGGCGGCCGCGGTGTCTCGC
ACACGGCTTCGACGGCGTTTCTGGCGCGTTTGCAGGGCCATAGACGGCCGCCAGCCCAGCGGCGAGGGCA
ACCAGCCCGGTGAGCGTCGCAAAGGAGATCCTGATCTGACTGATGGGCTGCCTGTATCGAGTGGTGATTT
TGTGCCGAGCTGCCGGTCGGGGAGCTGTTGGCTGGCTGGTGGCAGGATATATTGTGGTGTAAACAAATTG
ACGCTTAGACAACTTAATAACACATTGCGGACGTTTTTAATGTACTGGGGTGGATGCAGTGGGCCCCACT
CTGTGAAGACAATGCCGAATTCGGATCCGGAGGGAGGCGTGTCGTTTTAGTGAGGTGAAGATAAGATAAT
AATGTTGAAGATAAGAATGACGTAAGCCATGACGTCTAGCTTTGTCAAAAGCTAAAAAAGATGATGCGTG
GGAGCCACCACTATATAAGGTTTTGCTATTCATTGAAAGCAGTAGTGACTGATTTGTATATATACTGTAT
TTTTACAACAATTACCAACAACAACAAACAACAAACAACATTACAATTACTATTTACAATTACAATGGAG
GACGCCAAAAACATAAAGAAAGGCCCGGCGCCATTCTATCCGCTGGAAGATGGAACCGCTGGAGAGCAAC
TGCATAAGGCTATGAAGAGATACGCCCTGGTTCCTGGAACAATTGCTTTTACAGATGCACATATCGAGGT
GGACATCACTTACGCTGAGTACTTCGAAATGTCCGTTCGGTTGGCAGAAGCTATGAAACGATATGGGCTG
AATACAAATCACAGAATCGTCGTATGCAGTGAAAACTCTCTTCAATTCTTTATGCCGGTGTTGGGCGCGT
TATTTATCGGAGTTGCAGTTGCGCCCGCGAACGACATTTATAATGAACGTGAATTGCTCAACAGTATGGG
CATTTCGCAGCCTACCGTGGTGTTCGTTTCCAAAAAGGGGTTGCAAAAAATTTTGAACGTGCAAAAAAAG
CTCCCAATCATCCAAAAAATTATTATCATGGATTCTAAAACGGATTACCAGGGATTTCAGTCGATGTACA
CGTTCGTCACATCTCATCTACCTCCCGGTTTTAATGAATACGATTTTGTGCCAGAGTCCTTCGATAGGGA
CAAGACAATTGCACTGATCATGAACTCCTCTGGATCTACTGGTCTGCCTAAAGGTGTCGCTCTGCCTCAT
AGAACTGCCTGCGTGAGATTCTCGCATGCCAGAGATCCTATTTTTGGCAATCAAATCATTCCGGATACTG
CGATTTTAAGTGTTGTTCCATTCCATCACGGTTTTGGAATGTTTACTACACTCGGATATTTGATATGTGG
ATTTCGAGTCGTCTTAATGTATAGATTTGAAGAAGAACTGTTTCTGAGGAGCCTTCAGGATTACAAGATT
CAAAGTGCGCTGCTGGTGCCAACCCTATTCTCCTTCTTCGCCAAAAGCACTCTGATTGACAAATACGATT
TATCTAATTTACACGAAATTGCTTCTGGTGGCGCTCCCCTCTCTAAGGAAGTCGGGGAAGCGGTTGCCAA
GAGGTTCCATCTGCCAGGTATCAGGCAAGGATATGGGCTCACTGAGACTACATCAGCTATTCTGATTACA
CCCGAGGGGGATGATAAACCGGGCGCGGTCGGTAAAGTTGTTCCATTTTTTGAAGCGAAGGTTGTGGATC
TGGATACCGGGAAAACGCTGGGCGTTAATCAAAGAGGCGAACTGTGTGTGAGAGGTCCTATGATTATGTC
CGGTTATGTAAACAATCCGGAAGCGACCAACGCCTTGATTGACAAGGATGGATGGCTACATTCTGGAGAC
ATAGCTTACTGGGACGAGGACGAACACTTCTTCATCGTTGACCGCCTGAAGTCTCTGATTAAGTACAAAG
GCTATCAGGTGGCTCCCGCTGAATTGGAATCCATCTTGCTCCAACACCCCAACATCTTCGACGCAGGTGT
CGCAGGTCTGCCCGACGATGACGCCGGTGAACTTCCCGCCGCCGTTGTTGTTTTGGAGCACGGAAAGACG
ATGACGGAAAAAGAGATCGTGGATTACGTCGCCAGTCAAGTAACAACCGCGAAAAAGTTGCGCGGAGGAG
TTGTGTTTGTGGACGAAGTACCGAAAGGTCTTACCGGAAAACTCGACGCAAGAAAAATCAGAGAGATCCT
CATAAAGGCCAAGAAGGGCGGAAAGATCGCCGTGGGTTCGGATTATAAGGACCATGACGGAGACTATAAG
GACCATGACCTCGACGCTGCAGCAGCGGATTATAAGGACGATGACGATAAGTGAGCTTGTCCTGCTTTAA
TGAGATATGCGAGAAGCCTATGATCGCATGATATTTGCTTTCAATTCTGTTGTGCACGTTGTAAAAAACC
TGAGCATGTGTAGCTCAGATCCTTACCGCCGGTTTCGGTTCATTCTAATGAATATATCACCCGTTACTAT
CGTATTTTTATGAATAATATTCTCCGTTCAATTTACTGATTGTACCCTACTACTTATATGTACAATATTA
AAATGAAAACAATATATTGTGCTGAATAGGTTTATAGCGACATCTATGATAGAGCGCCACAATAACAAAC
AATTGCGTTTTATTATTACAAATCCAATTTTAAAAAAAGCGGCAGAACCGGTCAAACCTAAAAGACTGAT
TACATAAATCTTATTCAAATTTCAAAAGTGCCCCAGGGGCTAGTATCTACGACACACCGAGCGGCGAACT
AATAACGCTCACTGAAGGGAACTCCGGTTCCCCGCCGGCGCGCATGGGTGAGATTCCTTGAAGTTGAGTA
TTGGCCGTCCGCTCTACCGAAAGTTACGGGCACCATTCAACCCGGTCCAGCACGGCGGCCGGGTAACCGA
CTTGCTGCCCCGAGAATTATGCAGCATTTTTTTGGTGTATGTGGGCCCCAAATGAAGTGCAGGTCAAACC
TTGACAGTGACGACAAATCGTTGGGCGGGTCCAGGGCGAATTTTGCGACAACATGTCGAGGCTCAGCAGG
ACCGCT
Features (pLannotate 1.2.2; 11 found; start..end, strand, type, name):
     42..66      +  misc_feature   RB T-DNA repeat: right border repeat from nopaline C58 T-DNA
    178..198     -  CDS            TetR (fragment): tetracycline resistance regulatory protein; tetR
    225..1370    -  CDS            trfA: TRFA_ECOLX - Experimental evidence at protein level: Swiss-Prot protein existence level 1. Also involved in plasmid copy number control, promoting intermolecular coupling of protein bound iterons at oriV, which inhibits replication initiation. From Escherichia coli.
   1706..2294    -  rep_origin     ori: high-copy-number ColE1/pMB1/pBR322/pUC origin of replication
   2465..3325    -  CDS            AmpR: β-lactamase; bla; confers resistance to ampicillin, carbenicillin, and related antibiotics
   3326..3430    -  promoter       AmpR promoter: bla
   3517..4148    -  rep_origin     oriV: incP origin of replication
   4240..4264    +  misc_feature   LB T-DNA repeat: left border repeat from nopaline C58 T-DNA
   4558..4613    +  misc_feature   TMV Ω: translational enhancer from the tobacco mosaic virus 5'-leader sequence (Gallie et al., 1988)
   4615..6264    +  CDS            luciferase: firefly luciferase; luc+; enhanced luc+ version of the luciferase gene
   6362..7069    +  terminator     OCS terminator: octopine synthase terminator
