[The description below was written by a language model from this plasmid's Addgene catalogue record and pLannotate feature annotations shown in this document.]
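Description:
pEPYC1CB0512 is a MoClo (Golden Gate modular cloning) Level 1 construct built in the pICH47732 acceptor backbone, a binary-type vector of about 7.1 kb. It is maintained in E. coli at high copy through a ColE1/pUC-type origin and selected with ampicillin via the β-lactamase gene and its native promoter. The backbone also carries the broad-host-range incP oriV together with trfA, the replication initiator that acts on oriV, which allows replication in Agrobacterium. Nopaline-type left and right T-DNA border repeats flank the cargo region, so the cassette can in principle be delivered to plant cells as T-DNA. A very short TetR fragment is annotated and appears to be a backbone remnant rather than a functional element.

The payload is a single synthetic transcription unit assembled by BsaI-mediated cloning, with both BsaI sites destroyed during assembly. According to the record, it consists of MinSyn_057, a minimal synthetic plant promoter, followed by the tobacco mosaic virus Ω 5′ leader, which enhances translation, then the firefly luciferase (luc+) coding sequence with a Flag tag, and the octopine synthase terminator for transcript termination and polyadenylation. The feature table detects the Ω leader, luciferase and OCS terminator. It does not annotate the synthetic promoter or the Flag tag, although unannotated gaps upstream of Ω and downstream of luciferase are consistent with their stated positions.

The plasmid serves as a luciferase reporter for quantifying the activity of the MinSyn_057 promoter in plant expression assays, as part of a series characterising rationally designed minimal synthetic promoters. As a Level 1 module, it can also be combined with other transcription units in higher-level MoClo assemblies.
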