Addgene plasmid #154751: pEPYC1CB0512
Purpose: MoClo Level 1 luciferase reporter
Depositing lab: Nicola Patron. Depositing organization: Earlham Institute. Publication: Rational design of minimal synthetic promoters for plants. Cai YM, Kallam K, Tidd H, Gendarini G, Salzman A, Patron NJ. Nucleic Acids Res. 2020 Aug 28. pii: 5897334. doi: 10.1093/nar/gkaa682. PubMed 32856047.
Backbone
  Vector backbone: pICH47732
  Vector type: Synthetic Biology
Growth in bacteria
  Bacterial resistance: Ampicillin, 100 μg/mL
  Growth temperature: 37°C
  Growth strain: NEB Stable
  Copy number: High Copy
Gene/Insert
  Gene/Insert name: MinSyn_057 Firefly luciferase expression cassette [MinSyn_057::TMV::LucF::Flag::ocsT]
  Species: Synthetic
  Cloning method: Restriction Enzyme; 5′ cloning site BsaI (destroyed during cloning); 3′ cloning site BsaI (destroyed during cloning)
Terms and licenses: Academic/Nonprofit Terms; Industry Terms: Not Available to Industry
Depositor comments: Please visit https://www.biorxiv.org/content/10.1101/2020.05.14.095406v1 for bioRxiv preprint.
How to cite: pEPYC1CB0512 was a gift from Nicola Patron (Addgene plasmid # 154751 ; http://n2t.net/addgene:154751 ; RRID:Addgene_154751)
